Addgene plasmid #42246: Zebrafish-gRNA-0006
Purpose: gRNA targeted to zebrafish gene rgs4
Depositing lab: Keith Joung. Depositing organization: Massachusetts General Hospital. Publication: Efficient genome editing in zebrafish using a CRISPR-Cas system. Hwang WY, Fu Y, Reyon D, Maeder ML, Tsai SQ, Sander JD, Peterson RT, Yeh JR, Joung JK. Nat Biotechnol. 2013 Jan 29. doi: 10.1038/nbt.2501. PubMed 23360964.
Backbone
  Vector backbone: DR274
  Backbone manufacturer: Joung lab (Addgene plasmid# 42250)
  Backbone size w/o insert (bp): 2147
  Vector type: CRISPR ; zebrafish expression
Growth in bacteria
  Bacterial resistance: Kanamycin, 50 μg/mL
  Growth temperature: 37°C
  Growth strain: XL1 Blue
  Copy number: Unknown
Gene/Insert
  Gene/Insert name: gRNA-rgs4 (alt name: DR311)
  Species: D. rerio (zebrafish)
  Insert size (bp): 20
  Entrez Gene: rgs4 (a.k.a. cb436, sb:cb436, wu:fc06d08)
  Promoter: T7
  Cloning method: Unknown
  Sequencing primers: 5′ M13 forward
Terms and licenses: Academic/Nonprofit Terms; Industry Terms: Not Available to Industry
Depositor comments: Target site: GGAGAAGGTGAAGGACACTG Guide RNA sequence: TAATACGACTCACTATAGGAGAAGGTGAAGGACACTGGTTTTAGAGCTAGAAATAGCAAG TTAAAATAAGGCTAGTCCGTTATCAACTTGAAAAAGTGGCACCGAGTCGGTGCTTTTAAA
How to cite: Zebrafish-gRNA-0006 was a gift from Keith Joung (Addgene plasmid # 42246 ; http://n2t.net/addgene:42246 ; RRID:Addgene_42246)
