[The description below was written by a language model from this plasmid's Addgene catalogue record.]
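Description:
Zebrafish-gRNA-0006 (also recorded as DR311) is a small bacterial plasmid that serves as a template for producing a CRISPR guide RNA directed against the zebrafish (Danio rerio) gene rgs4. It is built on the DR274 guide RNA backbone, listed at about 2.1 kb without insert, and is classed as a CRISPR / zebrafish expression vector. It is propagated in E. coli under kanamycin selection. The record lists copy number as unknown and does not name the origin of replication, and no feature table is provided, so the remaining backbone elements cannot be described from the information given.

The insert is a 20 bp targeting sequence matching a site in rgs4, placed directly downstream of a T7 promoter and, according to the depositor's comments, followed by the guide RNA scaffold, so that transcription yields a single chimeric guide RNA combining the target-specific spacer with the Cas9-binding portion. Because T7 is a bacteriophage promoter rather than one recognised by zebrafish cells, the arrangement is suited to in vitro transcription by T7 RNA polymerase rather than expression from the plasmid in the animal. The plasmid carries no Cas9 according to the record, so the nuclease must be supplied separately. An M13 forward primer site is noted for verifying the insert by sequencing, and the cloning method is not stated.

The construct belongs to a set of zebrafish guide RNA plasmids associated with work on efficient CRISPR-Cas genome editing in zebrafish, and its recorded purpose is targeting rgs4 for such editing.
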