>Addgene plasmid #42246 | Zebrafish-gRNA-0006 | depositor partial sequence | sequence record 57086 | T7 promoter + target site + gRNA + DraI site
TAATACGACTCACTATAGGAGAAGGTGAAGGACACTGGTTTTAGAGCTAGAAATAGCAAGTTAAAATAAG
GCTAGTCCGTTATCAACTTGAAAAAGTGGCACCGAGTCGGTGCTTTTAAA
