>Addgene plasmid #42246 | Zebrafish-gRNA-0006 | addgene partial sequence | sequence record 57633 | M13-F20 5'-TGTAAAACGACGGCCAGT-3'
AGGTGAGCCAGTGAGTTGATTGCAGTCCAGTTACGCTGGAGTCTGAGGCTCGTCCTGAATGATATGCGAC
CGCCGGAGGGTTGCGTTTGAGACGGGCGACAGATCCAGTCGCGCTGCTCTCGTCGATCCAAGCTTTTTAA
AAGCACCGACTCGGTGCCACTTTTTCAAGTTGATAACGGACTAGCCTTATTTTAACTTGCTATTTCTAGC
TCTAAAACCAGTGTCCTTCACCTTCTCCTATAGTGAGTCGTATTAGCTAGCGGTGCGAGCGGATCGAGCA
GTGTCGATCACTACTGGACCGCGAGCTGTGCTGCGACCCGTGATCTTACGGCATTATACGTATGATCGGT
CCACGATCAGCTAGATTATCTAGTCAGCTTGATGTCATAGCTGTTTCCTGAGGCTCAATACTGACCATTT
AAATCATACCTGACCTCCATAGCAGAAAGTCAAAAGCCTCCGACCGGAGGCTTTTGACTTGATCGGCACG
TAAGAGGTTCCAACTTTCACCATAATGAAATAAGATCACTACCGGGCGTATTTTTTGAGTTATCGAGATT
TTCAGGAGCTAAGGAAGCTAAAATGAGCCATATTCAACGGGAAACGTCTTGCTTGAAGCCGCGATTAAAT
TCCAACATGGATGCTGATTTATATGGGTATAAATGGGCTCGCGATAATGTCGGGCAATCAGGTGCGACAA
TCTATCGATTGTATGGGAAGCCCGATGCGCCAGAGTTGTTTCTGAAACATGGCAAAGGTAGCGTTGCCAA
TGATGTTACAGATGAGATGGTCAGGCTAAACTGGCTGACGGAATTTATGCCTCTTCCGACCATCAAGCAT
TTTATCCGTACTCCTGATGATGCATGGT
